Addgene plasmid #124824: pcDNA3.1-deltaA1-Lock-VWF
Purpose: Expresses multimeric human VWF protein without A1 domain and Lock A2 domain. This protein has C-terminal c-Myc tag.
Depositing lab: Sriram Neelamegham. Depositing organization: University at Buffalo (SUNY Buffalo). Publication: von Willebrand factor self-association is regulated by the shear-dependent unfolding of the A2 domain. Zhang C, Kelkar A, Neelamegham S. Blood Adv. 2019 Apr 9;3(7):957-968. doi: 10.1182/bloodadvances.2018030122. PubMed 30936056.
Backbone
  Vector backbone: pcDNA3.1
  Total vector size (bp): 13437
  Vector type: Mammalian Expression
Growth in bacteria
  Bacterial resistance: Ampicillin, 100 μg/mL
  Growth temperature: 37°C
  Growth strain: NEB Stable
  Copy number: High Copy
Gene/Insert
  Gene/Insert name: VWF without A1 domain and Lock A2 domain
  Species: H. sapiens (human)
  Entrez Gene: VWF (a.k.a. F8VWF, VWD)
  Promoter: CMV
  Cloning method: Restriction Enzyme; 5′ cloning site BstB1 (not destroyed); 3′ cloning site HpaI (not destroyed)
  Sequencing primers: 5′ taggcgtgtacggtgggaggtct
Terms and licenses: Academic/Nonprofit Terms; Industry Terms: Not Available to Industry
Depositor comments: I471V mutation in VWF has no impact on function
How to cite: pcDNA3.1-deltaA1-Lock-VWF was a gift from Sriram Neelamegham (Addgene plasmid # 124824 ; http://n2t.net/addgene:124824 ; RRID:Addgene_124824)
