[The description below was written by a language model from this plasmid's Addgene catalogue record and pLannotate feature annotations shown in this document.]
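Description:
pcDNA3.1-deltaA1-Lock-VWF is a mammalian expression plasmid of about 13.4 kb built on the pcDNA3.1 backbone. It is designed to produce a modified, multimeric form of human von Willebrand factor (VWF). It is maintained in E. coli through a high-copy ColE1/pUC-type origin and an ampicillin resistance gene (β-lactamase) under its own promoter, and it also carries an f1 phage origin. For selection in mammalian cells, the feature tables show a hygromycin B phosphotransferase gene driven by the SV40 enhancer/early promoter and terminated by an SV40 polyadenylation signal. A short bleomycin-resistance fragment and small lac-region fragments also appear and look like backbone remnants.

The payload is a large VWF open reading frame of roughly 7.8 kb, placed downstream of the human CMV immediate-early enhancer and promoter and followed by the bovine growth hormone polyadenylation signal. A T7 promoter lies between the CMV promoter and the coding sequence. According to the record, the encoded protein lacks the A1 domain and carries a "Lock" version of the A2 domain, with a C-terminal c-Myc tag for detection. The tag is not annotated separately in the feature tables, and the record does not say which changes make up the Lock modification. The depositor notes an I471V substitution in VWF that does not affect function.

The depositor-supplied and sequencing-derived records differ by only a few bases and show the same set of features. The associated publication concerns regulation of VWF self-association by shear-dependent unfolding of the A2 domain, so the construct fits studies that separate the contributions of the A1 and A2 domains using recombinant VWF variants.
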