Features (pLannotate 1.2.2; 20 found; start..end, strand, type, name):
     28..80      -  misc_feature   bom (fragment): basis of mobility region from pBR322
    235..614     +  enhancer       CMV enhancer: human cytomegalovirus immediate early enhancer
    615..818     +  promoter       CMV promoter: human cytomegalovirus (CMV) immediate early promoter
    814..847     +  LTR            5' LTR (truncated) (fragment): truncated 5' long terminal repeat (LTR) from HIV-1
    863..881     +  promoter       T7 promoter: promoter for bacteriophage T7 RNA polymerase
    969..8792    +  CDS            VWF (fragment): VWF_HUMAN - Also known as F8VWF. Experimental evidence at protein level: Swiss-Prot protein existence level 1. Important in the maintenance of hemostasis, it promotes adhesion of platelets to the sites of vascular injury by forming a molecular bridge between sub-endothelial collagen matrix and platelet- surface receptor complex GPIb-IX-V. Also acts as a chaperone for coagulation factor VIII, delivering it to the site of injury, stabilizing its heterodimeric structure and protecting it from premature clearance from plasma. From Homo sapiens (Human).
   8868..9092    +  polyA_signal   bGH poly(A) signal: bovine growth hormone polyadenylation signal
   9096..9117    +  promoter       SV40 promoter (fragment): SV40 enhancer and early promoter
   9138..9566    +  rep_origin     f1 ori (sequence partly withheld): f1 bacteriophage origin of replication; arrow indicates direction of (+) strand synthesis
   9580..9909    +  promoter       SV40 promoter: SV40 enhancer and early promoter
   9958..10983   +  CDS            HygR: hygromycin B phosphotransferase confers resistance to hygromycin
  10993..11118   +  CDS            ble (fragment): BLE_KLEPN - Experimental evidence at protein level: Swiss-Prot protein existence level 1. Binding protein with a strong affinity to the bleomycin family of antibiotics. Binds to CL990; an antimitotic-antibiotic compound. From Klebsiella pneumoniae.
  11113..11234   +  polyA_signal   SV40 poly(A) signal: SV40 polyadenylation signal
  11305..11327   -  protein_bind   lac operator (fragment): The lac repressor binds to the lac operator to inhibit transcription in E. coli. This inhibition can be relieved by adding lactose or isopropyl-β-D-thiogalactopyranoside (IPTG). lac repressor encoded by lacI
  11331..11361   -  promoter       lac promoter: promoter for the E. coli lac operon
  11376..11397   -  protein_bind   CAP binding site: CAP binding activates transcription in the presence of cAMP. E. coli catabolite activator protein
  11410..11502   -  CDS            lacI (fragment): lac repressor; lacI; The lac repressor binds to the lac operator to inhibit transcription in E. coli. This inhibition can be relieved by adding lactose or isopropyl-β-D-thiogalactopyranoside (IPTG).
  11685..12270   -  rep_origin     ori: high-copy-number ColE1/pMB1/pBR322/pUC origin of replication
  12441..13301   -  CDS            AmpR: β-lactamase; bla; confers resistance to ampicillin, carbenicillin, and related antibiotics
  13302..13406   -  promoter       AmpR promoter: bla
>Addgene plasmid #124824 | pcDNA3.1-deltaA1-Lock-VWF | depositor full sequence | sequence record 238374 | pcDNA3.1-deltaA1-Lock-VWF sequence 13437 bps
GACGGATCGGGAGATCTCCCGATCCCCTATGGTGCACTCTCAGTACAATCTGCTCTGATGCCGCATAGTT
AAGCCAGTATCTGCTCCCTGCTTGTGTGTTGGAGGTCGCTGAGTAGTGCGCGAGCAAAATTTAAGCTACA
ACAAGGCAAGGCTTGACCGACAATTGCATGAAGAATCTGCTTAGGGTTAGGCGTTTTGCGCTGCTTCGCG
ATGTACGGGCCAGATATACGCGTTGACATTGATTATTGACTAGTTATTAATAGTAATCAATTACGGGGTC
ATTAGTTCATAGCCCATATATGGAGTTCCGCGTTACATAACTTACGGTAAATGGCCCGCCTGGCTGACCG
CCCAACGACCCCCGCCCATTGACGTCAATAATGACGTATGTTCCCATAGTAACGCCAATAGGGACTTTCC
ATTGACGTCAATGGGTGGAGTATTTACGGTAAACTGCCCACTTGGCAGTACATCAAGTGTATCATATGCC
AAGTACGCCCCCTATTGACGTCAATGACGGTAAATGGCCCGCCTGGCATTATGCCCAGTACATGACCTTA
TGGGACTTTCCTACTTGGCAGTACATCTACGTATTAGTCATCGCTATTACCATGGTGATGCGGTTTTGGC
AGTACATCAATGGGCGTGGATAGCGGTTTGACTCACGGGGATTTCCAAGTCTCCACCCCATTGACGTCAA
TGGGAGTTTGTTTTGGCACCAAAATCAACGGGACTTTCCAAAATGTCGTAACAACTCCGCCCCATTGACG
CAAATGGGCGGTAGGCGTGTACGGTGGGAGGTCTATATAAGCAGAGCTCTCTGGCTAACTAGAGAACCCA
CTGCTTACTGGCTTATCGAAATTAATACGACTCACTATAGGGAGACCCAAGCTGGCTAGCGTTTAAACTT
AAGCTGATCCACTAGTCCAGTGTGGTGGAATTCCCGCAGCCCTCATTTGCAGGGGAAGATGATTCCTGCC
AGATTTGCCGGGGTGCTGCTTGCTCTGGCCCTCATTTTGCCAGGGACCCTTTGTGCAGAAGGAACTCGCG
GCAGGTCATCCACGGCCCGATGCAGCCTTTTCGGAAGTGACTTCGTCAACACCTTTGATGGGAGCATGTA
CAGCTTTGCGGGATACTGCAGTTACCTCCTGGCAGGGGGCTGCCAGAAACGCTCCTTCTCGATTATTGGG
GACTTCCAGAATGGCAAGAGAGTGAGCCTCTCCGTGTATCTTGGGGAATTTTTTGACATCCATTTGTTTG
TCAATGGTACCGTGACACAGGGGGACCAAAGAGTCTCCATGCCCTATGCCTCCAAAGGGCTGTATCTAGA
AACTGAGGCTGGGTACTACAAGCTGTCCGGTGAGGCCTATGGCTTTGTGGCCAGGATCGATGGCAGCGGC
AACTTTCAAGTCCTGCTGTCAGACAGATACTTCAACAAGACCTGCGGGCTGTGTGGCAACTTTAACATCT
TTGCTGAAGATGACTTTATGACCCAAGAAGGGACCTTGACCTCGGACCCTTATGACTTTGCCAACTCATG
GGCTCTGAGCAGTGGAGAACAGTGGTGTGAACGGGCATCTCCTCCCAGCAGCTCATGCAACATCTCCTCT
GGGGAAATGCAGAAGGGCCTGTGGGAGCAGTGCCAGCTTCTGAAGAGCACCTCGGTGTTTGCCCGCTGCC
ACCCTCTGGTGGACCCCGAGCCTTTTGTGGCCCTGTGTGAGAAGACTTTGTGTGAGTGTGCTGGGGGGCT
GGAGTGCGCCTGCCCTGCCCTCCTGGAGTACGCCCGGACCTGTGCCCAGGAGGGAATGGTGCTGTACGGC
TGGACCGACCACAGCGCGTGCAGCCCAGTGTGCCCTGCTGGTATGGAGTATAGGCAGTGTGTGTCCCCTT
GCGCCAGGACCTGCCAGAGCCTGCACATCAATGAAATGTGTCAGGAGCGATGCGTGGATGGCTGCAGCTG
CCCTGAGGGACAGCTCCTGGATGAAGGCCTCTGCGTGGAGAGCACCGAGTGTCCCTGCGTGCATTCCGGA
AAGCGCTACCCTCCCGGCACCTCCCTCTCTCGAGACTGCAACACCTGCATTTGCCGAAACAGCCAGTGGA
TCTGCAGCAATGAAGAATGTCCAGGGGAGTGCCTTGTCACTGGTCAATCCCACTTCAAGAGCTTTGACAA
CAGATACTTCACCTTCAGTGGGATCTGCCAGTACCTGCTGGCCCGGGATTGCCAGGACCACTCCTTCTCC
ATTGTCATTGAGACTGTCCAGTGTGCTGATGACCGCGACGCTGTGTGCACCCGCTCCGTCACCGTCCGGC
TGCCTGGCCTGCACAACAGCCTTGTGAAACTGAAGCATGGGGCAGGAGTTGCCATGGATGGCCAGGACAT
CCAGCTCCCCCTCCTGAAAGGTGACCTCCGCATCCAGCATACAGTGACGGCCTCCGTGCGCCTCAGCTAC
GGGGAGGACCTGCAGATGGACTGGGATGGCCGCGGGAGGCTGCTGGTGAAGCTGTCCCCCGTCTACGCCG
GGAAGACCTGCGGCCTGTGTGGGAATTACAATGGCAACCAGGGCGACGACTTCCTTACCCCCTCTGGGCT
GGCAGAGCCCCGGGTGGAGGACTTCGGGAACGCCTGGAAGCTGCACGGGGACTGCCAGGACCTGCAGAAG
CAGCACAGCGATCCCTGCGCCCTCAACCCGCGCATGACCAGGTTCTCCGAGGAGGCGTGCGCGGTCCTGA
CGTCCCCCACATTCGAGGCCTGCCATCGTGCCGTCAGCCCGCTGCCCTACCTGCGGAACTGCCGCTACGA
CGTGTGCTCCTGCTCGGACGGCCGCGAGTGCCTGTGCGGCGCCCTGGCCAGCTATGCCGCGGCCTGCGCG
GGGAGAGGCGTGCGCGTCGCGTGGCGCGAGCCAGGCCGCTGTGAGCTGAACTGCCCGAAAGGCCAGGTGT
ACCTGCAGTGCGGGACCCCCTGCAACCTGACCTGCCGCTCTCTCTCTTACCCGGATGAGGAATGCAATGA
GGCCTGCCTGGAGGGCTGCTTCTGCCCCCCAGGGCTCTACATGGATGAGAGGGGGGACTGCGTGCCCAAG
GCCCAGTGCCCCTGTTACTATGACGGTGAGATCTTCCAGCCAGAAGACATCTTCTCAGACCATCACACCA
TGTGCTACTGTGAGGATGGCTTCATGCACTGTACCATGAGTGGAGTCCCCGGAAGCTTGCTGCCTGACGC
TGTCCTCAGCAGTCCCCTGTCTCATCGCAGCAAAAGGAGCCTATCCTGTCGGCCCCCCATGGTCAAGCTG
GTGTGTCCCGCTGACAACCTGCGGGCTGAAGGGCTCGAGTGTACCAAAACGTGCCAGAACTATGACCTGG
AGTGCATGAGCATGGGCTGTGTCTCTGGCTGCCTCTGCCCCCCGGGCATGGTCCGGCATGAGAACAGATG
TGTGGCCCTGGAAAGGTGTCCCTGCTTCCATCAGGGCAAGGAGTATGCCCCTGGAGAAACAGTGAAGATT
GGCTGCAACACTTGTGTCTGTCGGGACCGGAAGTGGAACTGCACAGACCATGTGTGTGATGCCACGTGCT
CCACGATCGGCATGGCCCACTACCTCACCTTCGACGGGCTCAAATACCTGTTCCCCGGGGAGTGCCAGTA
CGTTCTGGTGCAGGATTACTGCGGCAGTAACCCTGGGACCTTTCGGATCCTAGTGGGGAATAAGGGATGC
AGCCACCCCTCAGTGAAATGCAAGAAACGGGTCACCATCCTGGTGGAGGGAGGAGAGATTGAGCTGTTTG
ACGGGGAGGTGAATGTGAAGAGGCCCATGAAGGATGAGACTCACTTTGAGGTGGTGGAGTCTGGCCGGTA
CATCATTCTGCTGCTGGGCAAAGCCCTCTCCGTGGTCTGGGACCGCCACCTGAGCATCTCCGTGGTCCTG
AAGCAGACATACCAGGAGAAAGTGTGTGGCCTGTGTGGGAATTTTGATGGCATCCAGAACAATGACCTCA
CCAGCAGCAACCTCCAAGTGGAGGAAGACCCTGTGGACTTTGGGAACTCCTGGAAAGTGAGCTCGCAGTG
TGCTGACACCAGAAAAGTGCCTCTGGACTCATCCCCTGCCACCTGCCATAACAACATCATGAAGCAGACG
ATGGTGGATTCCTCCTGTAGAATCCTTACCAGTGACGTCTTCCAGGACTGCAACAAGCTGGTGGACCCCG
AGCCATATCTGGATGTCTGCATTTACGACACCTGCTCCTGTGAGTCCATTGGGGACTGCGCCTGCTTCTG
CGACACCATTGCTGCCTATGCCCACGTGTGTGCCCAGCATGGCAAGGTGGTGACCTGGAGGACGGCCACA
TTGTGCCCCCAGAGCTGCGAGGAGAGGAATCTCCGGGAGAACGGGTATGAGTGTGAGTGGCGCTATAACA
GCTGTGCACCTGCCTGTCAAGTCACGTGTCAGCACCCTGAGCCACTGGCCTGCCCTGTGCAGTGTGTGGA
GGGCTGCCATGCCCACTGCCCTCCAGGGAAAATCCTGGATGAGCTTTTGCAGACCTGCGTTGACCCTGAA
GACTGTCCAGTGTGTGAGGTGGCTGGCCGGCGTTTTGCCTCAGGAAAGAAAGTCACCTTGAATCCCAGTG
ACCCTGAGCACTGCCAGATTTGCCACTGTGATGTTGTCAACCTCACCTGTGAAGCCTGCCAGGAGCCGGG
AGGCCTGGTGGTGCCTCCCACAGATGCCCCGGTGAGCCCCACCACTCTGTATGTGGAGGACATCTTCGAA
CCCCCCCACATGGCACAAGTTAACGTAGGTCCGGGGCTCTTGGGGGTTTCGACCCTGGGGCCCAAGAGGT
GCTCCATGGTTCTGGATGTGGCGTTCGTCCTGGAAGGATCGGACAAAATTGGTGAAGCCGACTTCAACAG
GAGCAAGGAGTTCATGGAGGAGGTGATTCAGCGGATGGATGTGGGCCAGGACAGCATCCACGTCACGGTG
CTGCAGTACTCCTACATGGTGACCGTGGAGTACCCCTTCAGCGAGGCACAGTCCAAAGGGGACATCCTGC
AGCGGGTGCGAGAGATCCGCTACCAGGGCGGCAACAGGACCAACACTGGGCTGGCCCTGCGGTACCTCTC
TGACCACAGCTTCTTGGTCAGCCAGGGTGACCGGGAGCAGGCGCCCAACCTGGTCTACATGGTCACCGGA
AATCCTGCCTCTGATGAGATCAAGAGGCTGCCTGGAGACATCCAGGTGGTGCCCATTGGAGTGGGCCCTA
ATGCCAACGTGCAGGAGCTGGAGAGGATTGGCTGGCCCAATGCCCCTATCCTCATCCAGGACTTTGAGAC
GCTCCCCCGAGAGGCTCCTGACCTGGTGCTGCAGAGTGGTTGTACCGGTGAGGGGCTGCAGATCCCCACC
CTCTCCCCTGCACCTGACTGCAGCCAGCCCCTGGACGTGATCCTTCTCCTGGATGGCTCCTCCAGTTTCC
CAGCTTCTTATTTTGATGAAATGAAGAGTTTCGCCAAGGCTTTCATTTCAAAAGCCAATATAGGGCCTCG
TCTCACTCAGGTGTCAGTGCTGCAGTATGGAAGCATCACCACCATTGACGTGCCATGGAACGTGGTCCCG
GAGAAAGCCCATTTGCTGAGCCTTGTGGACGTCATGCAGCGGGAGGGAGGCCCCAGCCAAATCGGGGATG
CCTTGGGCTTTGCTGTGCGATACTTGACTTCAGAAATGCATGGTGCCAGGCCGGGAGCCTCAAAGGCGGT
GGTCATCCTGGTCACGGACGTCTCTGTGGATTCAGTGGATGCAGCAGCTGATGCCGCCAGGTCCAACAGA
GTGACAGTGTTCCCTATTGGAATTGGAGATCGCTACGATGCAGCCCAGCTACGGATCTTGGCAGGCCCAG
CAGGCGACTCCAACGTGGTGAAGCTCCAGCGAATCGAAGACCTCCCTACCATGGTCACCTTGGGCAATTC
CTTCCTCCACAAACTGTGCTCTGGATTTGTTAGGATTTGCATGGATGAGGATGGGAATGAGAAGAGGCCC
GGGGACGTCTGGACCTTGCCAGACCAGTGCCACACCGTGACTTGCCAGCCAGATGGCCAGACCTTGCTGA
AGAGTCATCGGGTCAACTGTGACCGGGGGCTGAGGCCTTCGTGCCCTAACAGCCAGTCCCCTGTTAAAGT
GGAAGAGACCTGTGGCTGCCGCTGGACCTGCCCCTGCGTGTGCACAGGCAGCTCCACTCGGCACATCGTG
ACCTTTGATGGGCAGAATTTCAAGCTGACTGGCAGCTGTTCTTATGTCCTATTTCAAAACAAGGAGCAGG
ACCTGGAGGTGATTCTCCATAATGGTGCCTGCAGCCCTGGAGCAAGGCAGGGCTGCATGAAATCCATCGA
GGTGAAGCACAGTGCCCTCTCCGTCGAGCTGCACAGTGACATGGAGGTGACGGTGAATGGGAGACTGGTC
TCTGTTCCTTACGTGGGTGGGAACATGGAAGTCAACGTTTATGGTGCCATCATGCATGAGGTCAGATTCA
ATCACCTTGGTCACATCTTCACATTCACTCCACAAAACAATGAGTTCCAACTGCAGCTCAGCCCCAAGAC
TTTTGCTTCAAAGACGTATGGTCTGTGTGGGATCTGTGATGAGAACGGAGCCAATGACTTCATGCTGAGG
GATGGCACAGTCACCACAGACTGGAAAACACTTGTTCAGGAATGGACTGTGCAGCGGCCAGGGCAGACGT
GCCAGCCCATCCTGGAGGAGCAGTGTCTTGTCCCCGACAGCTCCCACTGCCAGGTCCTCCTCTTACCACT
GTTTGCTGAATGCCACAAGGTCCTGGCTCCAGCCACATTCTATGCCATCTGCCAGCAGGACAGTTGCCAC
CAGGAGCAAGTGTGTGAGGTGATCGCCTCTTATGCCCACCTCTGTCGGACCAACGGGGTCTGCGTTGACT
GGAGGACACCTGATTTCTGTGCTATGTCATGCCCACCATCTCTGGTCTACAACCACTGTGAGCATGGCTG
TCCCCGGCACTGTGATGGCAACGTGAGCTCCTGTGGGGACCATCCCTCCGAAGGCTGTTTCTGCCCTCCA
GATAAAGTCATGTTGGAAGGCAGCTGTGTCCCTGAAGAGGCCTGCACTCAGTGCATTGGTGAGGATGGAG
TCCAGCACCAGTTCCTGGAAGCCTGGGTCCCGGACCACCAGCCCTGTCAGATCTGCACATGCCTCAGCGG
GCGGAAGGTCAACTGCACAACGCAGCCCTGCCCCACGGCCAAAGCTCCCACGTGTGGCCTGTGTGAAGTA
GCCCGCCTCCGCCAGAATGCAGACCAGTGCTGCCCCGAGTATGAGTGTGTGTGTGACCCAGTGAGCTGTG
ACCTGCCCCCAGTGCCTCACTGTGAACGTGGCCTCCAGCCCACACTGACCAACCCTGGCGAGTGCAGACC
CAACTTCACCTGCGCCTGCAGGAAGGAGGAGTGCAAAAGAGTGTCCCCACCCTCCTGCCCCCCGCACCGT
TTGCCCACCCTTCGGAAGACCCAGTGCTGTGATGAGTATGAGTGTGCCTGCAACTGTGTCAACTCCACAG
TGAGCTGTCCCCTTGGGTACTTGGCCTCAACCGCCACCAATGACTGTGGCTGTACCACAACCACCTGCCT
TCCCGACAAGGTGTGTGTCCACCGAAGCACCATCTACCCTGTGGGCCAGTTCTGGGAGGAGGGCTGCGAT
GTGTGCACCTGCACCGACATGGAGGATGCCGTGATGGGCCTCCGCGTGGCCCAGTGCTCCCAGAAGCCCT
GTGAGGACAGCTGTCGGTCGGGCTTCACTTACGTTCTGCATGAAGGCGAGTGCTGTGGAAGGTGCCTGCC
ATCTGCCTGTGAGGTGGTGACTGGCTCACCGCGGGGGGACTCCCAGTCTTCCTGGAAGAGTGTCGGCTCC
CAGTGGGCCTCCCCGGAGAACCCCTGCCTCATCAATGAGTGTGTCCGAGTGAAGGAGGAGGTCTTTATAC
AACAAAGGAACGTCTCCTGCCCCCAGCTGGAGGTCCCTGTCTGCCCCTCGGGCTTTCAGCTGAGCTGTAA
GACCTCAGCGTGCTGCCCAAGCTGTCGCTGTGAGCGCATGGAGGCCTGCATGCTCAATGGCACTGTCATT
GGGCCCGGGAAGACTGTGATGATCGATGTGTGCACGACCTGCCGCTGCATGGTGCAGGTGGGGGTCATCT
CTGGATTCAAGCTGGAGTGCAGGAAGACCACCTGCAACCCCTGCCCCCTGGGTTACAAGGAAGAAAATAA
CACAGGTGAATGTTGTGGGAGATGTTTGCCTACGGCTTGCACCATTCAGCTAAGAGGAGGACAGATCATG
ACACTGAAGCGTGATGAGACGCTCCAGGATGGCTGTGATACTCACTTCTGCAAGGTCAATGAGAGAGGAG
AGTACTTCTGGGAGAAGAGGGTCACAGGCTGCCCACCCTTTGATGAACACAAGTGTCTGGCTGAGGGAGG
TAAAATTATGAAAATTCCAGGCACCTGCTGTGACACATGTGAGGAGCCTGAGTGCAACGACATCACTGCC
AGGCTGCAGTATGTCAAGGTGGGAAGCTGTAAGTCTGAAGTAGAGGTGGATATTCACTACTGCCAGGGCA
AATGTGCCAGCAAAGCCATGTACTCCATTGACATCAACGATGTGCAGGACCAGTGCTCCTGCTGCTCTCC
GACACGGACGGAGCCCATGCAGGTGGCCCTGCACTGCACCAATGGCTCTGTTGTGTACCATGAGGTTCTC
AATGCCATGGAGTGCAAATGCTCCCCCAGGAAGTGCAGCAAGGATATCGCTAGCGAACAGAAGCTAATAA
GTGAAGAGGACCTAATCTGAGAATTCAAACCCGCTGATCAGCCTCGACTGTGCCTTCTAGTTGCCAGCCA
TCTGTTGTTTGCCCCTCCCCCGTGCCTTCCTTGACCCTGGAAGGTGCCACTCCCACTGTCCTTTCCTAAT
AAAATGAGGAAATTGCATCGCATTGTCTGAGTAGGTGTCATTCTATTCTGGGGGGTGGGGTGGGGCAGGA
CAGCAAGGGGGAGGATTGGGAAGACAATAGCAGGCATGCTGGGGATGCGGTGGGCTCTATGGCTTCTGAG
GCGGAAAGAACCAGCTGGGGCTCTAGGGGGTATCCCC
[124 nt withheld, positions 9138-9261]
C
[91 nt withheld, positions 9263-9353]
A
[49 nt withheld, positions 9355-9403]
CCTTTGACGTTGGAGTCCACGTTCTTT
[37 nt withheld, positions 9431-9467]
ACCCTATCTCGGTCTATTCTTTTGATTTATAAGGGATTTTGCCGATTTCGGCCTATTGGTTAAAAAATGA
GCTGATTTAACAAAAATTTAACGCGAATTAATTCTGTGGAATGTGTGTCAGTTAGGGTGTGGAAAGTCCC
CAGGCTCCCCAGCAGGCAGAAGTATGCAAAGCATGCATCTCAATTAGTCAGCAACCAGGTGTGGAAAGTC
CCCAGGCTCCCCAGCAGGCAGAAGTATGCAAAGCATGCATCTCAATTAGTCAGCAACCATAGTCCCGCCC
CTAACTCCGCCCATCCCGCCCCTAACTCCGCCCAGTTCCGCCCATTCTCCGCCCCATGGCTGACTAATTT
TTTTTATTTATGCAGAGGCCGAGGCCGCCTCTGCCTCTGAGCTATTCCAGAAGTAGTGAGGAGGCTTTTT
TGGAGGCCTAGGCTTTTGCAAAAAGCTCCCGGGAGCTTGTATATCCATTTTCGGATCTGATCAGCACGTG
ATGAAAAAGCCTGAACTCACCGCGACGTCTGTCGAGAAGTTTCTGATCGAAAAGTTCGACAGCGTCTCCG
ACCTGATGCAGCTCTCGGAGGGCGAAGAATCTCGTGCTTTCAGCTTCGATGTAGGAGGGCGTGGATATGT
CCTGCGGGTAAATAGCTGCGCCGATGGTTTCTACAAAGATCGTTATGTTTATCGGCACTTTGCATCGGCC
GCGCTCCCGATTCCGGAAGTGCTTGACATTGGGGAGTTCAGCGAGAGCCTGACCTATTGCATCTCCCGCC
GTGCACAGGGTGTCACGTTGCAAGACCTGCCTGAAACCGAACTGCCCGCTGTTCTGCAGCCGGTCGCGGA
GGCCATGGATGCGATCGCTGCGGCCGATCTTAGCCAGACGAGCGGGTTCGGCCCATTCGGACCGCAAGGA
ATCGGTCAATACACTACATGGCGTGATTTCATATGCGCGATTGCTGATCCCCATGTGTATCACTGGCAAA
CTGTGATGGACGACACCGTCAGTGCGTCCGTCGCGCAGGCTCTCGATGAGCTGATGCTTTGGGCCGAGGA
CTGCCCCGAAGTCCGGCACCTCGTGCACGCGGATTTCGGCTCCAACAATGTCCTGACGGACAATGGCCGC
ATAACAGCGGTCATTGACTGGAGCGAGGCGATGTTCGGGGATTCCCAATACGAGGTCGCCAACATCTTCT
TCTGGAGGCCGTGGTTGGCTTGTATGGAGCAGCAGACGCGCTACTTCGAGCGGAGGCATCCGGAGCTTGC
AGGATCGCCGCGGCTCCGGGCGTATATGCTCCGCATTGGTCTTGACCAACTCTATCAGAGCTTGGTTGAC
GGCAATTTCGATGATGCAGCTTGGGCGCAGGGTCGATGCGACGCAATCGTCCGATCCGGAGCCGGGACTG
TCGGGCGTACACAAATCGCCCGCAGAAGCGCGGCCGTCTGGACCGATGGCTGTGTAGAAGTACTCGCCGA
TAGTGGAAACCGACGCCCCAGCACTCGTCCGAGGGCAAAGGAATAGCACGTGCTACGAGATTTCGATTCC
ACCGCCGCCTTCTATGAAAGGTTGGGCTTCGGAATCGTTTTCCGGGACGCCGGCTGGATGATCCTCCAGC
GCGGGGATCTCATGCTGGAGTTCTTCGCCCACCCCAACTTGTTTATTGCAGCTTATAATGGTTACAAATA
AAGCAATAGCATCACAAATTTCACAAATAAAGCATTTTTTTCACTGCATTCTAGTTGTGGTTTGTCCAAA
CTCATCAATGTATCTTATCATGTCTGTATACCGTCGACCTCTAGCTAGAGCTTGGCGTAATCATGGTCAT
AGCTGTTTCCTGTGTGAAATTGTTATCCGCTCACAATTCCACACAACATACGAGCCGGAAGCATAAAGTG
TAAAGCCTGGGGTGCCTAATGAGTGAGCTAACTCACATTAATTGCGTTGCGCTCACTGCCCGCTTTCCAG
TCGGGAAACCTGTCGTGCCAGCTGCATTAATGAATCGGCCAACGCGCGGGGAGAGGCGGTTTGCGTATTG
GGCGCTCTTCCGCTTCCTCGCTCACTGACTCGCTGCGCTCGGTCGTTCGGCTGCGGCGAGCGGTATCAGC
TCACTCAAAGGCGGTAATACGGTTATCCACAGAATCAGGGGATAACGCAGGAAAGAACATGTGAGCAAAA
GGCCAGCAAAAGGCCAGGAACCGTAAAAAGGCCGCGTTGCTGGCGTTTTTCCATAGGCTCCGCCCCCCTG
ACGAGCATCACAAAAATCGACGCTCAAGTCAGAGGTGGCGAAACCCGACAGGACTATAAAGATACCAGGC
GTTTCCCCCTGGAAGCTCCCTCGTGCGCTCTCCTGTTCCGACCCTGCCGCTTACCGGATACCTGTCCGCC
TTTCTCCCTTCGGGAAGCGTGGCGCTTTCTCATAGCTCACGCTGTAGGTATCTCAGTTCGGTGTAGGTCG
TTCGCTCCAAGCTGGGCTGTGTGCACGAACCCCCCGTTCAGCCCGACCGCTGCGCCTTATCCGGTAACTA
TCGTCTTGAGTCCAACCCGGTAAGACACGACTTATCGCCACTGGCAGCAGCCACTGGTAACAGGATTAGC
AGAGCGAGGTATGTAGGCGGTGCTACAGAGTTCTTGAAGTGGTGGCCTAACTACGGCTACACTAGAAGAA
CAGTATTTGGTATCTGCGCTCTGCTGAAGCCAGTTACCTTCGGAAAAAGAGTTGGTAGCTCTTGATCCGG
CAAACAAACCACCGCTGGTAGCGGTTTTTTTGTTTGCAAGCAGCAGATTACGCGCAGAAAAAAAGGATCT
CAAGAAGATCCTTTGATCTTTTCTACGGGGTCTGACGCTCAGTGGAACGAAAACTCACGTTAAGGGATTT
TGGTCATGAGATTATCAAAAAGGATCTTCACCTAGATCCTTTTAAATTAAAAATGAAGTTTTAAATCAAT
CTAAAGTATATATGAGTAAACTTGGTCTGACAGTTACCAATGCTTAATCAGTGAGGCACCTATCTCAGCG
ATCTGTCTATTTCGTTCATCCATAGTTGCCTGACTCCCCGTCGTGTAGATAACTACGATACGGGAGGGCT
TACCATCTGGCCCCAGTGCTGCAATGATACCGCGAGACCCACGCTCACCGGCTCCAGATTTATCAGCAAT
AAACCAGCCAGCCGGAAGGGCCGAGCGCAGAAGTGGTCCTGCAACTTTATCCGCCTCCATCCAGTCTATT
AATTGTTGCCGGGAAGCTAGAGTAAGTAGTTCGCCAGTTAATAGTTTGCGCAACGTTGTTGCCATTGCTA
CAGGCATCGTGGTGTCACGCTCGTCGTTTGGTATGGCTTCATTCAGCTCCGGTTCCCAACGATCAAGGCG
AGTTACATGATCCCCCATGTTGTGCAAAAAAGCGGTTAGCTCCTTCGGTCCTCCGATCGTTGTCAGAAGT
AAGTTGGCCGCAGTGTTATCACTCATGGTTATGGCAGCACTGCATAATTCTCTTACTGTCATGCCATCCG
TAAGATGCTTTTCTGTGACTGGTGAGTACTCAACCAAGTCATTCTGAGAATAGTGTATGCGGCGACCGAG
TTGCTCTTGCCCGGCGTCAATACGGGATAATACCGCGCCACATAGCAGAACTTTAAAAGTGCTCATCATT
GGAAAACGTTCTTCGGGGCGAAAACTCTCAAGGATCTTACCGCTGTTGAGATCCAGTTCGATGTAACCCA
CTCGTGCACCCAACTGATCTTCAGCATCTTTTACTTTCACCAGCGTTTCTGGGTGAGCAAAAACAGGAAG
GCAAAATGCCGCAAAAAAGGGAATAAGGGCGACACGGAAATGTTGAATACTCATACTCTTCCTTTTTCAA
TATTATTGAAGCATTTATCAGGGTTATTGTCTCATGAGCGGATACATATTTGAATGTATTTAGAAAAATA
AACAAATAGGGGTTCCGCGCACATTTCCCCGAAAAGTGCCACCTGACGTC
