Features (pLannotate 1.2.2; 20 found; start..end, strand, type, name):
     66..445     +  enhancer       CMV enhancer: human cytomegalovirus immediate early enhancer
    446..649     +  promoter       CMV promoter: human cytomegalovirus (CMV) immediate early promoter
    645..678     +  LTR            5' LTR (truncated) (fragment): truncated 5' long terminal repeat (LTR) from HIV-1
    694..712     +  promoter       T7 promoter: promoter for bacteriophage T7 RNA polymerase
    800..8623    +  CDS            VWF (fragment): VWF_HUMAN - Also known as F8VWF. Experimental evidence at protein level: Swiss-Prot protein existence level 1. Important in the maintenance of hemostasis, it promotes adhesion of platelets to the sites of vascular injury by forming a molecular bridge between sub-endothelial collagen matrix and platelet- surface receptor complex GPIb-IX-V. Also acts as a chaperone for coagulation factor VIII, delivering it to the site of injury, stabilizing its heterodimeric structure and protecting it from premature clearance from plasma. From Homo sapiens (Human).
   8699..8923    +  polyA_signal   bGH poly(A) signal: bovine growth hormone polyadenylation signal
   8927..8948    +  promoter       SV40 promoter (fragment): SV40 enhancer and early promoter
   8969..9397    +  rep_origin     f1 ori (sequence partly withheld): f1 bacteriophage origin of replication; arrow indicates direction of (+) strand synthesis
   9411..9740    +  promoter       SV40 promoter: SV40 enhancer and early promoter
   9789..10814   +  CDS            HygR: hygromycin B phosphotransferase confers resistance to hygromycin
  10824..10949   +  CDS            ble (fragment): BLE_KLEPN - Experimental evidence at protein level: Swiss-Prot protein existence level 1. Binding protein with a strong affinity to the bleomycin family of antibiotics. Binds to CL990; an antimitotic-antibiotic compound. From Klebsiella pneumoniae.
  10944..11065   +  polyA_signal   SV40 poly(A) signal: SV40 polyadenylation signal
  11136..11158   -  protein_bind   lac operator (fragment): The lac repressor binds to the lac operator to inhibit transcription in E. coli. This inhibition can be relieved by adding lactose or isopropyl-β-D-thiogalactopyranoside (IPTG). lac repressor encoded by lacI
  11162..11192   -  promoter       lac promoter: promoter for the E. coli lac operon
  11207..11228   -  protein_bind   CAP binding site: CAP binding activates transcription in the presence of cAMP. E. coli catabolite activator protein
  11241..11333   -  CDS            lacI (fragment): lac repressor; lacI; The lac repressor binds to the lac operator to inhibit transcription in E. coli. This inhibition can be relieved by adding lactose or isopropyl-β-D-thiogalactopyranoside (IPTG).
  11516..12104   -  rep_origin     ori: high-copy-number ColE1/pMB1/pBR322/pUC origin of replication
  12275..13135   -  CDS            AmpR: β-lactamase; bla; confers resistance to ampicillin, carbenicillin, and related antibiotics
  13136..13240   -  promoter       AmpR promoter: bla
  13299..13351   -  misc_feature   bom (fragment): basis of mobility region from pBR322
>Addgene plasmid #124824 | pcDNA3.1-deltaA1-Lock-VWF | addgene full sequence | sequence record 243925 | Addgene NGS Result
GAAGAATCTGCTTAGGGTTAGGCGTTTTGCGCTGCTTCGCGATGTACGGGCCAGATATACGCGTTGACAT
TGATTATTGACTAGTTATTAATAGTAATCAATTACGGGGTCATTAGTTCATAGCCCATATATGGAGTTCC
GCGTTACATAACTTACGGTAAATGGCCCGCCTGGCTGACCGCCCAACGACCCCCGCCCATTGACGTCAAT
AATGACGTATGTTCCCATAGTAACGCCAATAGGGACTTTCCATTGACGTCAATGGGTGGAGTATTTACGG
TAAACTGCCCACTTGGCAGTACATCAAGTGTATCATATGCCAAGTACGCCCCCTATTGACGTCAATGACG
GTAAATGGCCCGCCTGGCATTATGCCCAGTACATGACCTTATGGGACTTTCCTACTTGGCAGTACATCTA
CGTATTAGTCATCGCTATTACCATGGTGATGCGGTTTTGGCAGTACATCAATGGGCGTGGATAGCGGTTT
GACTCACGGGGATTTCCAAGTCTCCACCCCATTGACGTCAATGGGAGTTTGTTTTGGCACCAAAATCAAC
GGGACTTTCCAAAATGTCGTAACAACTCCGCCCCATTGACGCAAATGGGCGGTAGGCGTGTACGGTGGGA
GGTCTATATAAGCAGAGCTCTCTGGCTAACTAGAGAACCCACTGCTTACTGGCTTATCGAAATTAATACG
ACTCACTATAGGGAGACCCAAGCTGGCTAGCGTTTAAACTTAAGCTGATCCACTAGTCCAGTGTGGTGGA
ATTCCCGCAGCCCTCATTTGCAGGGGAAGATGATTCCTGCCAGATTTGCCGGGGTGCTGCTTGCTCTGGC
CCTCATTTTGCCAGGGACCCTTTGTGCAGAAGGAACTCGCGGCAGGTCATCCACGGCCCGATGCAGCCTT
TTCGGAAGTGACTTCGTCAACACCTTTGATGGGAGCATGTACAGCTTTGCGGGATACTGCAGTTACCTCC
TGGCAGGGGGCTGCCAGAAACGCTCCTTCTCGATTATTGGGGACTTCCAGAATGGCAAGAGAGTGAGCCT
CTCCGTGTATCTTGGGGAATTTTTTGACATCCATTTGTTTGTCAATGGTACCGTGACACAGGGGGACCAA
AGAGTCTCCATGCCCTATGCCTCCAAAGGGCTGTATCTAGAAACTGAGGCTGGGTACTACAAGCTGTCCG
GTGAGGCCTATGGCTTTGTGGCCAGGATCGATGGCAGCGGCAACTTTCAAGTCCTGCTGTCAGACAGATA
CTTCAACAAGACCTGCGGGCTGTGTGGCAACTTTAACATCTTTGCTGAAGATGACTTTATGACCCAAGAA
GGGACCTTGACCTCGGACCCTTATGACTTTGCCAACTCATGGGCTCTGAGCAGTGGAGAACAGTGGTGTG
AACGGGCATCTCCTCCCAGCAGCTCATGCAACATCTCCTCTGGGGAAATGCAGAAGGGCCTGTGGGAGCA
GTGCCAGCTTCTGAAGAGCACCTCGGTGTTTGCCCGCTGCCACCCTCTGGTGGACCCCGAGCCTTTTGTG
GCCCTGTGTGAGAAGACTTTGTGTGAGTGTGCTGGGGGGCTGGAGTGCGCCTGCCCTGCCCTCCTGGAGT
ACGCCCGGACCTGTGCCCAGGAGGGAATGGTGCTGTACGGCTGGACCGACCACAGCGCGTGCAGCCCAGT
GTGCCCTGCTGGTATGGAGTATAGGCAGTGTGTGTCCCCTTGCGCCAGGACCTGCCAGAGCCTGCACATC
AATGAAATGTGTCAGGAGCGATGCGTGGATGGCTGCAGCTGCCCTGAGGGACAGCTCCTGGATGAAGGCC
TCTGCGTGGAGAGCACCGAGTGTCCCTGCGTGCATTCCGGAAAGCGCTACCCTCCCGGCACCTCCCTCTC
TCGAGACTGCAACACCTGCATTTGCCGAAACAGCCAGTGGATCTGCAGCAATGAAGAATGTCCAGGGGAG
TGCCTTGTCACAGGTCAATCACACTTCAAGAGCTTTGACAACAGATACTTCACCTTCAGTGGGATCTGCC
AGTACCTGCTGGCCCGGGATTGCCAGGACCACTCCTTCTCCATTGTCATTGAGACTGTCCAGTGTGCTGA
TGACCGCGACGCTGTGTGCACCCGCTCCGTCACCGTCCGGCTGCCTGGCCTGCACAACAGCCTTGTGAAA
CTGAAGCATGGGGCAGGAGTTGCCATGGATGGCCAGGACGTCCAGCTCCCCCTCCTGAAAGGTGACCTCC
GCATCCAGCATACAGTGACGGCCTCCGTGCGCCTCAGCTACGGGGAGGACCTGCAGATGGACTGGGATGG
CCGCGGGAGGCTGCTGGTGAAGCTGTCCCCCGTCTATGCCGGGAAGACCTGCGGCCTGTGTGGGAATTAC
AATGGCAACCAGGGCGACGACTTCCTTACCCCCTCTGGGCTGGCGGAGCCCCGGGTGGAGGACTTCGGGA
ACGCCTGGAAGCTGCACGGGGACTGCCAGGACCTGCAGAAGCAGCACAGCGATCCCTGCGCCCTCAACCC
GCGCATGACCAGGTTCTCCGAGGAGGCGTGCGCGGTCCTGACGTCCCCCACATTCGAGGCCTGCCATCGT
GCCGTCAGCCCGCTGCCCTACCTGCGGAACTGCCGCTACGACGTGTGCTCCTGCTCGGACGGCCGCGAGT
GCCTGTGCGGCGCCCTGGCCAGCTATGCCGCGGCCTGCGCGGGGAGAGGCGTGCGCGTCGCGTGGCGCGA
GCCAGGCCGCTGTGAGCTGAACTGCCCGAAAGGCCAGGTGTACCTGCAGTGCGGGACCCCCTGCAACCTG
ACCTGCCGCTCTCTCTCTTACCCGGATGAGGAATGCAATGAGGCCTGCCTGGAGGGCTGCTTCTGCCCCC
CAGGGCTCTACATGGATGAGAGGGGGGACTGCGTGCCCAAGGCCCAGTGCCCCTGTTACTATGACGGTGA
GATCTTCCAGCCAGAAGACATCTTCTCAGACCATCACACCATGTGCTACTGTGAGGATGGCTTCATGCAC
TGTACCATGAGTGGAGTCCCCGGAAGCTTGCTGCCTGACGCTGTCCTCAGCAGTCCCCTGTCTCATCGCA
GCAAAAGGAGCCTATCCTGTCGGCCCCCCATGGTCAAGCTGGTGTGTCCCGCTGACAACCTGCGGGCTGA
AGGGCTCGAGTGTACCAAAACGTGCCAGAACTATGACCTGGAGTGCATGAGCATGGGCTGTGTCTCTGGC
TGCCTCTGCCCCCCGGGCATGGTCCGGCATGAGAACAGATGTGTGGCCCTGGAAAGGTGTCCCTGCTTCC
ATCAGGGCAAGGAGTATGCCCCTGGAGAAACAGTGAAGATTGGCTGCAACACTTGTGTCTGTCGGGACCG
GAAGTGGAACTGCACAGACCATGTGTGTGATGCCACGTGCTCCACGATCGGCATGGCCCACTACCTCACC
TTCGACGGGCTCAAATACCTGTTCCCCGGGGAGTGCCAGTACGTTCTGGTGCAGGATTACTGCGGCAGTA
ACCCTGGGACCTTTCGGATCCTAGTGGGGAATAAGGGATGCAGCCACCCCTCAGTGAAATGCAAGAAACG
GGTCACCATCCTGGTGGAGGGAGGAGAGATTGAGCTGTTTGACGGGGAGGTGAATGTGAAGAGGCCCATG
AAGGATGAGACTCACTTTGAGGTGGTGGAGTCTGGCCGGTACATCATTCTGCTGCTGGGCAAAGCCCTCT
CCGTGGTCTGGGACCGCCACCTGAGCATCTCCGTGGTCCTGAAGCAGACATACCAGGAGAAAGTGTGTGG
CCTGTGTGGGAATTTTGATGGCATCCAGAACAATGACCTCACCAGCAGCAACCTCCAAGTGGAGGAAGAC
CCTGTGGACTTTGGGAACTCCTGGAAAGTGAGCTCGCAGTGTGCTGACACCAGAAAAGTGCCTCTGGACT
CATCCCCTGCCACCTGCCATAACAACATCATGAAGCAGACGATGGTGGATTCCTCCTGTAGAATCCTTAC
CAGTGACGTCTTCCAGGACTGCAACAAGCTGGTGGACCCCGAGCCATATCTGGATGTCTGCATTTACGAC
ACCTGCTCCTGTGAGTCCATTGGGGACTGCGCCTGCTTCTGCGACACCATTGCTGCCTATGCCCACGTGT
GTGCCCAGCATGGCAAGGTGGTGACCTGGAGGACGGCCACATTGTGCCCCCAGAGCTGCGAGGAGAGGAA
TCTCCGGGAGAACGGGTATGAGTGTGAGTGGCGCTATAACAGCTGTGCACCTGCCTGTCAAGTCACGTGT
CAGCACCCTGAGCCACTGGCCTGCCCTGTGCAGTGTGTGGAGGGCTGCCATGCCCACTGCCCTCCAGGGA
AAATCCTGGATGAGCTTTTGCAGACCTGCGTTGACCCTGAAGACTGTCCAGTGTGTGAGGTGGCTGGCCG
GCGTTTTGCCTCAGGAAAGAAAGTCACCTTGAATCCCAGTGACCCTGAGCACTGCCAGATTTGCCACTGT
GATGTTGTCAACCTCACCTGTGAAGCCTGCCAGGAGCCGGGAGGCCTGGTGGTGCCTCCCACAGATGCCC
CGGTGAGCCCCACCACTCTGTATGTGGAGGACATCTTCGAACCCCCCCACATGGCACAAGTTAACGTAGG
TCCGGGGCTCTTGGGGGTTTCGACCCTGGGGCCCAAGAGGTGCTCCATGGTTCTGGATGTGGCGTTCGTC
CTGGAAGGATCGGACAAAATTGGTGAAGCCGACTTCAACAGGAGCAAGGAGTTCATGGAGGAGGTGATTC
AGCGGATGGATGTGGGCCAGGACAGCATCCACGTCACGGTGCTGCAGTACTCCTACATGGTGACCGTGGA
GTACCCCTTCAGCGAGGCACAGTCCAAAGGGGACATCCTGCAGCGGGTGCGAGAGATCCGCTACCAGGGC
GGCAACAGGACCAACACTGGGCTGGCCCTGCGGTACCTCTCTGACCACAGCTTCTTGGTCAGCCAGGGTG
ACCGGGAGCAGGCGCCCAACCTGGTCTACATGGTCACCGGAAATCCTGCCTCTGATGAGATCAAGAGGCT
GCCTGGAGACATCCAGGTGGTGCCCATTGGAGTGGGCCCTAATGCCAACGTGCAGGAGCTGGAGAGGATT
GGCTGGCCCAATGCCCCTATCCTCATCCAGGACTTTGAGACGCTCCCCCGAGAGGCTCCTGACCTGGTGC
TGCAGAGTGGTTGTACCGGTGAGGGGCTGCAGATCCCCACCCTCTCCCCTGCACCTGACTGCAGCCAGCC
CCTGGACGTGATCCTTCTCCTGGATGGCTCCTCCAGTTTCCCAGCTTCTTATTTTGATGAAATGAAGAGT
TTCGCCAAGGCTTTCATTTCAAAAGCCAATATAGGGCCTCGTCTCACTCAGGTGTCAGTGCTGCAGTATG
GAAGCATCACCACCATTGACGTGCCATGGAACGTGGTCCCGGAGAAAGCCCATTTGCTGAGCCTTGTGGA
CGTCATGCAGCGGGAGGGAGGCCCCAGCCAAATCGGGGATGCCTTGGGCTTTGCTGTGCGATACTTGACT
TCAGAAATGCATGGTGCCAGGCCGGGAGCCTCAAAGGCGGTGGTCATCCTGGTCACGGACGTCTCTGTGG
ATTCAGTGGATGCAGCAGCTGATGCCGCCAGGTCCAACAGAGTGACAGTGTTCCCTATTGGAATTGGAGA
TCGCTACGATGCAGCCCAGCTACGGATCTTGGCAGGCCCAGCAGGCGACTCCAACGTGGTGAAGCTCCAG
CGAATCGAAGACCTCCCTACCATGGTCACCTTGGGCAATTCCTTCCTCCACAAACTGTGCTCTGGATTTG
TTAGGATTTGCATGGATGAGGATGGGAATGAGAAGAGGCCCGGGGACGTCTGGACCTTGCCAGACCAGTG
CCACACCGTGACTTGCCAGCCAGATGGCCAGACCTTGCTGAAGAGTCATCGGGTCAACTGTGACCGGGGG
CTGAGGCCTTCGTGCCCTAACAGCCAGTCCCCTGTTAAAGTGGAAGAGACCTGTGGCTGCCGCTGGACCT
GCCCCTGCGTGTGCACAGGCAGCTCCACTCGGCACATCGTGACCTTTGATGGGCAGAATTTCAAGCTGAC
TGGCAGCTGTTCTTATGTCCTATTTCAAAACAAGGAGCAGGACCTGGAGGTGATTCTCCATAATGGTGCC
TGCAGCCCTGGAGCAAGGCAGGGCTGCATGAAATCCATCGAGGTGAAGCACAGTGCCCTCTCCGTCGAGC
TGCACAGTGACATGGAGGTGACGGTGAATGGGAGACTGGTCTCTGTTCCTTACGTGGGTGGGAACATGGA
AGTCAACGTTTATGGTGCCATCATGCATGAGGTCAGATTCAATCACCTTGGTCACATCTTCACATTCACT
CCACAAAACAATGAGTTCCAACTGCAGCTCAGCCCCAAGACTTTTGCTTCAAAGACGTATGGTCTGTGTG
GGATCTGTGATGAGAACGGAGCCAATGACTTCATGCTGAGGGATGGCACAGTCACCACAGACTGGAAAAC
ACTTGTTCAGGAATGGACTGTGCAGCGGCCAGGGCAGACGTGCCAGCCCATCCTGGAGGAGCAGTGTCTT
GTCCCCGACAGCTCCCACTGCCAGGTCCTCCTCTTACCACTGTTTGCTGAATGCCACAAGGTCCTGGCTC
CAGCCACATTCTATGCCATCTGCCAGCAGGACAGTTGCCACCAGGAGCAAGTGTGTGAGGTGATCGCCTC
TTATGCCCACCTCTGTCGGACCAACGGGGTCTGCGTTGACTGGAGGACACCTGATTTCTGTGCTATGTCA
TGCCCACCATCTCTGGTCTACAACCACTGTGAGCATGGCTGTCCCCGGCACTGTGATGGCAACGTGAGCT
CCTGTGGGGACCATCCCTCCGAAGGCTGTTTCTGCCCTCCAGATAAAGTCATGTTGGAAGGCAGCTGTGT
CCCTGAAGAGGCCTGCACTCAGTGCATTGGTGAGGATGGAGTCCAGCACCAGTTCCTGGAAGCCTGGGTC
CCGGACCACCAGCCCTGTCAGATCTGCACATGCCTCAGCGGGCGGAAGGTCAACTGCACAACGCAGCCCT
GCCCCACGGCCAAAGCTCCCACGTGTGGCCTGTGTGAAGTAGCCCGCCTCCGCCAGAATGCAGACCAGTG
CTGCCCCGAGTATGAGTGTGTGTGTGACCCAGTGAGCTGTGACCTGCCCCCAGTGCCTCACTGTGAACGT
GGCCTCCAGCCCACACTGACCAACCCTGGCGAGTGCAGACCCAACTTCACCTGCGCCTGCAGGAAGGAGG
AGTGCAAAAGAGTGTCCCCACCCTCCTGCCCCCCGCACCGTTTGCCCACCCTTCGGAAGACCCAGTGCTG
TGATGAGTATGAGTGTGCCTGCAACTGTGTCAACTCCACAGTGAGCTGTCCCCTTGGGTACTTGGCCTCA
ACCGCCACCAATGACTGTGGCTGTACCACAACCACCTGCCTTCCCGACAAGGTGTGTGTCCACCGAAGCA
CCATCTACCCTGTGGGCCAGTTCTGGGAGGAGGGCTGCGATGTGTGCACCTGCACCGACATGGAGGATGC
CGTGATGGGCCTCCGCGTGGCCCAGTGCTCCCAGAAGCCCTGTGAGGACAGCTGTCGGTCGGGCTTCACT
TACGTTCTGCATGAAGGCGAGTGCTGTGGAAGGTGCCTGCCATCTGCCTGTGAGGTGGTGACTGGCTCAC
CGCGGGGGGACTCCCAGTCTTCCTGGAAGAGTGTCGGCTCCCAGTGGGCCTCCCCGGAGAACCCCTGCCT
CATCAATGAGTGTGTCCGAGTGAAGGAGGAGGTCTTTATACAACAAAGGAACGTCTCCTGCCCCCAGCTG
GAGGTCCCTGTCTGCCCCTCGGGCTTTCAGCTGAGCTGTAAGACCTCAGCGTGCTGCCCAAGCTGTCGCT
GTGAGCGCATGGAGGCCTGCATGCTCAATGGCACTGTCATTGGGCCCGGGAAGACTGTGATGATCGATGT
GTGCACGACCTGCCGCTGCATGGTGCAGGTGGGGGTCATCTCTGGATTCAAGCTGGAGTGCAGGAAGACC
ACCTGCAACCCCTGCCCCCTGGGTTACAAGGAAGAAAATAACACAGGTGAATGTTGTGGGAGATGTTTGC
CTACGGCTTGCACCATTCAGCTAAGAGGAGGACAGATCATGACACTGAAGCGTGATGAGACGCTCCAGGA
TGGCTGTGATACTCACTTCTGCAAGGTCAATGAGAGAGGAGAGTACTTCTGGGAGAAGAGGGTCACAGGC
TGCCCACCCTTTGATGAACACAAGTGTCTGGCTGAGGGAGGTAAAATTATGAAAATTCCAGGCACCTGCT
GTGACACATGTGAGGAGCCTGAGTGCAACGACATCACTGCCAGGCTGCAGTATGTCAAGGTGGGAAGCTG
TAAGTCTGAAGTAGAGGTGGATATTCACTACTGCCAGGGCAAATGTGCCAGCAAAGCCATGTACTCCATT
GACATCAACGATGTGCAGGACCAGTGCTCCTGCTGCTCTCCGACACGGACGGAGCCCATGCAGGTGGCCC
TGCACTGCACCAATGGCTCTGTTGTGTACCATGAGGTTCTCAATGCCATGGAGTGCAAATGCTCCCCCAG
GAAGTGCAGCAAGGATATCGCTAGCGAACAGAAGCTAATAAGTGAAGAGGACCTAATCTGAGAATTCAAA
CCCGCTGATCAGCCTCGACTGTGCCTTCTAGTTGCCAGCCATCTGTTGTTTGCCCCTCCCCCGTGCCTTC
CTTGACCCTGGAAGGTGCCACTCCCACTGTCCTTTCCTAATAAAATGAGGAAATTGCATCGCATTGTCTG
AGTAGGTGTCATTCTATTCTGGGGGGTGGGGTGGGGCAGGACAGCAAGGGGGAGGATTGGGAAGACAATA
GCAGGCATGCTGGGGATGCGGTGGGCTCTATGGCTTCTGAGGCGGAAAGAACCAGCTGGGGCTCTAGGGG
GTATCCCC
[124 nt withheld, positions 8969-9092]
C
[91 nt withheld, positions 9094-9184]
A
[49 nt withheld, positions 9186-9234]
CCTTTGACGTTGGAGTCCACGTTCTTT
[37 nt withheld, positions 9262-9298]
ACCCTATCTCGGTCTATTCTTTTGATTTATAAGGGATTTTGCCGATTTCGGCCTATTGGTTAAAAAATGA
GCTGATTTAACAAAAATTTAACGCGAATTAATTCTGTGGAATGTGTGTCAGTTAGGGTGTGGAAAGTCCC
CAGGCTCCCCAGCAGGCAGAAGTATGCAAAGCATGCATCTCAATTAGTCAGCAACCAGGTGTGGAAAGTC
CCCAGGCTCCCCAGCAGGCAGAAGTATGCAAAGCATGCATCTCAATTAGTCAGCAACCATAGTCCCGCCC
CTAACTCCGCCCATCCCGCCCCTAACTCCGCCCAGTTCCGCCCATTCTCCGCCCCATGGCTGACTAATTT
TTTTTATTTATGCAGAGGCCGAGGCCGCCTCTGCCTCTGAGCTATTCCAGAAGTAGTGAGGAGGCTTTTT
TGGAGGCCTAGGCTTTTGCAAAAAGCTCCCGGGAGCTTGTATATCCATTTTCGGATCTGATCAGCACGTG
ATGAAAAAGCCTGAACTCACCGCGACGTCTGTCGAGAAGTTTCTGATCGAAAAGTTCGACAGCGTCTCCG
ACCTGATGCAGCTCTCGGAGGGCGAAGAATCTCGTGCTTTCAGCTTCGATGTAGGAGGGCGTGGATATGT
CCTGCGGGTAAATAGCTGCGCCGATGGTTTCTACAAAGATCGTTATGTTTATCGGCACTTTGCATCGGCC
GCGCTCCCGATTCCGGAAGTGCTTGACATTGGGGAGTTCAGCGAGAGCCTGACCTATTGCATCTCCCGCC
GTGCACAGGGTGTCACGTTGCAAGACCTGCCTGAAACCGAACTGCCCGCTGTTCTGCAGCCGGTCGCGGA
GGCCATGGATGCGATCGCTGCGGCCGATCTTAGCCAGACGAGCGGGTTCGGCCCATTCGGACCGCAAGGA
ATCGGTCAATACACTACATGGCGTGATTTCATATGCGCGATTGCTGATCCCCATGTGTATCACTGGCAAA
CTGTGATGGACGACACCGTCAGTGCGTCCGTCGCGCAGGCTCTCGATGAGCTGATGCTTTGGGCCGAGGA
CTGCCCCGAAGTCCGGCACCTCGTGCACGCGGATTTCGGCTCCAACAATGTCCTGACGGACAATGGCCGC
ATAACAGCGGTCATTGACTGGAGCGAGGCGATGTTCGGGGATTCCCAATACGAGGTCGCCAACATCTTCT
TCTGGAGGCCGTGGTTGGCTTGTATGGAGCAGCAGACGCGCTACTTCGAGCGGAGGCATCCGGAGCTTGC
AGGATCGCCGCGGCTCCGGGCGTATATGCTCCGCATTGGTCTTGACCAACTCTATCAGAGCTTGGTTGAC
GGCAATTTCGATGATGCAGCTTGGGCGCAGGGTCGATGCGACGCAATCGTCCGATCCGGAGCCGGGACTG
TCGGGCGTACACAAATCGCCCGCAGAAGCGCGGCCGTCTGGACCGATGGCTGTGTAGAAGTACTCGCCGA
TAGTGGAAACCGACGCCCCAGCACTCGTCCGAGGGCAAAGGAATAGCACGTGCTACGAGATTTCGATTCC
ACCGCCGCCTTCTATGAAAGGTTGGGCTTCGGAATCGTTTTCCGGGACGCCGGCTGGATGATCCTCCAGC
GCGGGGATCTCATGCTGGAGTTCTTCGCCCACCCCAACTTGTTTATTGCAGCTTATAATGGTTACAAATA
AAGCAATAGCATCACAAATTTCACAAATAAAGCATTTTTTTCACTGCATTCTAGTTGTGGTTTGTCCAAA
CTCATCAATGTATCTTATCATGTCTGTATACCGTCGACCTCTAGCTAGAGCTTGGCGTAATCATGGTCAT
AGCTGTTTCCTGTGTGAAATTGTTATCCGCTCACAATTCCACACAACATACGAGCCGGAAGCATAAAGTG
TAAAGCCTGGGGTGCCTAATGAGTGAGCTAACTCACATTAATTGCGTTGCGCTCACTGCCCGCTTTCCAG
TCGGGAAACCTGTCGTGCCAGCTGCATTAATGAATCGGCCAACGCGCGGGGAGAGGCGGTTTGCGTATTG
GGCGCTCTTCCGCTTCCTCGCTCACTGACTCGCTGCGCTCGGTCGTTCGGCTGCGGCGAGCGGTATCAGC
TCACTCAAAGGCGGTAATACGGTTATCCACAGAATCAGGGGATAACGCAGGAAAGAACATGTGAGCAAAA
GGCCAGCAAAAGGCCAGGAACCGTAAAAAGGCCGCGTTGCTGGCGTTTTTCCATAGGCTCCGCCCCCCTG
ACGAGCATCACAAAAATCGACGCTCAAGTCAGAGGTGGCGAAACCCGACAGGACTATAAAGATACCAGGC
GTTTCCCCCTGGAAGCTCCCTCGTGCGCTCTCCTGTTCCGACCCTGCCGCTTACCGGATACCTGTCCGCC
TTTCTCCCTTCGGGAAGCGTGGCGCTTTCTCATAGCTCACGCTGTAGGTATCTCAGTTCGGTGTAGGTCG
TTCGCTCCAAGCTGGGCTGTGTGCACGAACCCCCCGTTCAGCCCGACCGCTGCGCCTTATCCGGTAACTA
TCGTCTTGAGTCCAACCCGGTAAGACACGACTTATCGCCACTGGCAGCAGCCACTGGTAACAGGATTAGC
AGAGCGAGGTATGTAGGCGGTGCTACAGAGTTCTTGAAGTGGTGGCCTAACTACGGCTACACTAGAAGAA
CAGTATTTGGTATCTGCGCTCTGCTGAAGCCAGTTACCTTCGGAAAAAGAGTTGGTAGCTCTTGATCCGG
CAAACAAACCACCGCTGGTAGCGGTGGTTTTTTTGTTTGCAAGCAGCAGATTACGCGCAGAAAAAAAGGA
TCTCAAGAAGATCCTTTGATCTTTTCTACGGGGTCTGACGCTCAGTGGAACGAAAACTCACGTTAAGGGA
TTTTGGTCATGAGATTATCAAAAAGGATCTTCACCTAGATCCTTTTAAATTAAAAATGAAGTTTTAAATC
AATCTAAAGTATATATGAGTAAACTTGGTCTGACAGTTACCAATGCTTAATCAGTGAGGCACCTATCTCA
GCGATCTGTCTATTTCGTTCATCCATAGTTGCCTGACTCCCCGTCGTGTAGATAACTACGATACGGGAGG
GCTTACCATCTGGCCCCAGTGCTGCAATGATACCGCGAGACCCACGCTCACCGGCTCCAGATTTATCAGC
AATAAACCAGCCAGCCGGAAGGGCCGAGCGCAGAAGTGGTCCTGCAACTTTATCCGCCTCCATCCAGTCT
ATTAATTGTTGCCGGGAAGCTAGAGTAAGTAGTTCGCCAGTTAATAGTTTGCGCAACGTTGTTGCCATTG
CTACAGGCATCGTGGTGTCACGCTCGTCGTTTGGTATGGCTTCATTCAGCTCCGGTTCCCAACGATCAAG
GCGAGTTACATGATCCCCCATGTTGTGCAAAAAAGCGGTTAGCTCCTTCGGTCCTCCGATCGTTGTCAGA
AGTAAGTTGGCCGCAGTGTTATCACTCATGGTTATGGCAGCACTGCATAATTCTCTTACTGTCATGCCAT
CCGTAAGATGCTTTTCTGTGACTGGTGAGTACTCAACCAAGTCATTCTGAGAATAGTGTATGCGGCGACC
GAGTTGCTCTTGCCCGGCGTCAATACGGGATAATACCGCGCCACATAGCAGAACTTTAAAAGTGCTCATC
ATTGGAAAACGTTCTTCGGGGCGAAAACTCTCAAGGATCTTACCGCTGTTGAGATCCAGTTCGATGTAAC
CCACTCGTGCACCCAACTGATCTTCAGCATCTTTTACTTTCACCAGCGTTTCTGGGTGAGCAAAAACAGG
AAGGCAAAATGCCGCAAAAAAGGGAATAAGGGCGACACGGAAATGTTGAATACTCATACTCTTCCTTTTT
CAATATTATTGAAGCATTTATCAGGGTTATTGTCTCATGAGCGGATACATATTTGAATGTATTTAGAAAA
ATAAACAAATAGGGGTTCCGCGCACATTTCCCCGAAAAGTGCCACCTGACGTCGACGGATCGGGAGATCT
CCCGATCCCCTATGGTGCACTCTCAGTACAATCTGCTCTGATGCCGCATAGTTAAGCCAGTATCTGCTCC
CTGCTTGTGTGTTGGAGGTCGCTGAGTAGTGCGCGAGCAAAATTTAAGCTACAACAAGGCAAGGCTTGAC
CGACAATTGCAT
